Addgene plasmid #37393: 10XSTAT92E–luciferase
Depositing lab: Norbert Perrimon. Depositing organization: Harvard Medical School. Publication: Genome-wide RNAi analysis of JAK/STAT signaling components in Drosophila. Baeg GH, Zhou R, Perrimon N. Genes Dev. 2005 Aug 15;19(16):1861-70. Epub 2005 Jul 29. 10.1101/gad.1320705 PubMed 16055650.
Backbone
  Vector backbone: pUAST
  Backbone size w/o insert (bp): 8904
  Vector type: Insect Expression, Luciferase ; JAK/STAT reporter construct
Growth in bacteria
  Bacterial resistance: Ampicillin, 100 μg/mL
  Growth temperature: 37°C
  Growth strain: DH5alpha
  Copy number: Unknown
Gene/Insert
  Gene/Insert name: SOCS36E enhancer fragment (alt names: 10X STAT92E binding sites; JAK/STAT reporter construct; SOCS36E)
  Species: D. melanogaster (fly)
  Entrez Gene: Socs36E (a.k.a. Dmel_CG15154, CG15154, Dmel\CG15154, SOCS, SOCS36E, Socs, anon-EST:Liang-2.2, clone 2.2, dSOCS, dmSocs36E, socs36E, socs60E1)
  Promoter: Hsp70
  Cloning method: Restriction Enzyme; 5′ cloning site multiple (see below for details) (unknown if destroyed); 3′ cloning site multiple (see below for details) (unknown if destroyed)
  Sequencing primers: 5′ pUAST-5 (5'-CTGCAACTAAAATCTGCCAAGAAG-3')
Terms and licenses: Academic/Nonprofit Terms; Industry Terms: Not Available to Industry
Depositor comments: Perrimon Lab plasmid #446 A 441-bp genomic fragment in the enhancer of SOCS36E containing two potential STAT92E-binding sites was amplified by PCR, using five different sets of oligos: (1) CTGCAGGAACCACTCAGAGTGCCTGCGTGT (PstI), GAATTCATACAAAACTGTCTTAGGTGTTTA (EcoRI); (2) CTGCAGGAACCACTCAGAGTGCCTGCGTGT (PstI), CTGCAGATACAAAACTGTCTTAGGTGTTTA (PstI); (3) GAATTCGAACCACTCAGAGTGCCTGCGTGT (EcoRI), GAATTCATACAAAACTGTCTTAGGTGTTTA (EcoRI); (4) AGATCTGAACCACTCAGAGTGCCTGCGTGT (BglII), AGATCTATACAAAACTGTCTTAGGTGTTTA (BglII); (5) GCGGCCGCGAACCACTCAGAGTGCCTGCGTGT (NotI), GCGGCCGCATACAAAACTGTCTTAGGTGTTTA (NotI). Each amplified genomic fragment containing different restriction enzyme sites was sequentially subcloned into pUAST. The genomic fragment amplified using the first set of oligos was subcloned into the PstI/EcoRI sites of pUAST to generate 2XSTAT92E. The genomic fragment amplified using the second set of oligos was subcloned into the PstI site of 2XSTAT92E to generate 4XSTAT92E. The genomic fragment amplified using the third set of oligos was subcloned into the EcoRI site of 4XSTAT92E to generate 6XSTAT92E. The genomic fragment amplified using the fourth set of oligos was subcloned into the BglII site of 6XSTAT92E to generate 8XSTAT92E. Next, the hsp70 minimal promoter element was amplified from pUAST by PCR using oligos GCGGCCGCAGCGGAGACTCTAGCGAGCG (NotI) and CTCGAGAATTCCCTATTCAGAGTTCT (XhoI). This hsp70 minimal promoter was subcloned into the NotI/XhoI sites of 8XSTAT92E to generate 8XSTAT92E–hsp70. Again, the genomic fragment amplified using the fifth set of oligos was subcloned into the NotI site of 8XSTAT92E–hsp70 vector to generate 10XSTAT92E–hsp70. Finally, an XhoI/XbaI fragment containing the firefly luciferase gene from the pGL3–luciferase vector (Promega) was subcloned into the XhoI/XbaI sites of 10XSTAT92E–hsp70 to generate 10XSTAT92E–luciferase.
How to cite: 10XSTAT92E–luciferase was a gift from Norbert Perrimon (Addgene plasmid # 37393 ; http://n2t.net/addgene:37393 ; RRID:Addgene_37393)
