[The description below was written by a language model from this plasmid's Addgene catalogue record and pLannotate feature annotations shown in this document.]
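Description:
10XSTAT92E–luciferase is a Drosophila JAK/STAT pathway reporter built in the pUAST P-element transformation vector. It is propagated in E. coli through a high-copy ColE1/pUC-type origin and selected with ampicillin via the β-lactamase gene. From pUAST it keeps the P element 5′ and 3′ ends and the mini-white eye-colour marker, the parts normally used for transposase-mediated germline insertion and scoring of transgenic flies. The record itself classifies the plasmid as an insect expression and luciferase reporter.

According to the depositor's notes, the responsive element is a 441-bp genomic fragment from the enhancer of the Drosophila Socs36E gene, a fragment that carries two potential STAT92E-binding sites. Five copies, each amplified with different flanking restriction sites, were inserted one after another to give ten binding sites in total. An hsp70 minimal promoter amplified from pUAST was placed between the fourth and fifth cloning steps, and the firefly luciferase gene from a pGL3 vector was then added downstream. The feature table, generated from a 12,163-nt sequencing result, agrees with this layout: an hsp70Bb promoter is followed by the luc+ luciferase coding sequence and then by the SV40 small t intron and polyadenylation region native to pUAST. The scattered SV40 T-antigen, NLS, rop and bom hits are fragmentary homology matches rather than functional genes. The Socs36E enhancer repeats are not annotated, but presumably occupy the unannotated stretch upstream of the promoter, where short polylinker remnants appear.

Because the minimal promoter has little activity alone, luciferase output reflects STAT92E binding and so reports JAK/STAT signalling. The associated publication concerns a genome-wide RNAi analysis of JAK/STAT signalling components in Drosophila.
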