Features (pLannotate 1.2.2; 20 found; start..end, strand, type, name):
      1..239     +  promoter       hsp70 promoter: Drosophila melanogaster hsp70Bb promoter
    307..1959    +  CDS            luciferase: firefly luciferase; luc+; enhanced luc+ version of the luciferase gene
   1968..2042    +  CDS            small t antigen (fragment): SV40 (simian virus 40) small t antigen
   2044..2109    +  intron         small t intron: SV40 (simian virus 40) small t antigen intron
   2239..2259    +  CDS            SV40 NLS: nuclear localization signal of SV40 (simian virus 40) large T antigen
   2266..2400    +  CDS            LT_POVHA (fragment): Protein inferred from homology: Swiss-Prot protein existence level 3. Isoform large T antigen is a key early protein essential for both driving viral replication and inducing cellular transformation. Plays a role in viral genome replication by driving entry of quiescent cells into the cell cycle and by autoregulating the synthesis of viral early mRNA. Displays highly oncogenic activities by corrupting the host cellular checkpoint mechanisms that guard cell division and the transcription, replication, and repair of DNA. Participates in the modulation of cellular gene expression preceeding viral
   2425..2508    +  CDS            large T antigen (fragment): large T antigen from SV40 (simian virus 40)
   2531..2665    +  polyA_signal   SV40 poly(A) signal: SV40 polyadenylation signal
   2683..6802    +  gene           mini-white: white; This modified version of the white gene lacks part of the first intron.
   6813..7398    -  misc_feature   P element 5' end: No description available
   7399..7627    -  CDS            mini-white (fragment): Drosophila white gene eye color pigment; white; This is a modified version of the white gene lacking part of the first intron.
   7633..8221    -  rep_origin     ori: high-copy-number ColE1/pMB1/pBR322/pUC origin of replication
   8392..9252    -  CDS            AmpR: β-lactamase; bla; confers resistance to ampicillin, carbenicillin, and related antibiotics
   9253..9357    -  promoter       AmpR promoter: bla
   9452..9487    +  CDS            rop (fragment): Rop protein, which maintains plasmids at low copy number; rop
   9589..9658    +  misc_feature   bom (fragment): basis of mobility region from pBR322
   9657..10160   -  gene           mini-white (fragment): white; This modified version of the white gene lacks part of the first intron.
  10160..10392   -  misc_feature   P element 3' end: P element 3' end
  10434..10452   -  misc_feature   MCS (fragment): pUC18/19 multiple cloning site
  10863..10881   -  misc_feature   MCS (fragment): pUC18/19 multiple cloning site
>Addgene plasmid #37393 | 10XSTAT92E–luciferase | addgene full sequence | sequence record 374595 | Addgene NGS Result
CCGGAGTATAAATAGAGGCGCTTCGTCTACGGAGCGACAATTCAATTCAAACAAGCAAAGTGAACACGTC
GCTAAGCGAAAGCTAAGCAAATAAACAAGCGCAGCTGAACAAGCTAAACAATCTGCAGTAAAGTGCAAGT
TAAAGTGAATCAATTAAAAGTAACCAGCAACCAAGTAAATCAACTGCAACTACTGAAATCTGCCAAGAAG
TAATTATTGAATACAAGAAGAGAACTCTGAATAGGGAATTCTCGAGATCTGCGATCTAAGTAAGCTTGGC
ATTCCGGTACTGTTGGTAAAGCCACCATGGAAGACGCCAAAAACATAAAGAAAGGCCCGGCGCCATTCTA
TCCGCTGGAAGATGGAACCGCTGGAGAGCAACTGCATAAGGCTATGAAGAGATACGCCCTGGTTCCTGGA
ACAATTGCTTTTACAGATGCACATATCGAGGTGGACATCACTTACGCTGAGTACTTCGAAATGTCCGTTC
GGTTGGCAGAAGCTATGAAACGATATGGGCTGAATACAAATCACAGAATCGTCGTATGCAGTGAAAACTC
TCTTCAATTCTTTATGCCGGTGTTGGGCGCGTTATTTATCGGAGTTGCAGTTGCGCCCGCGAACGACATT
TATAATGAACGTGAATTGCTCAACAGTATGGGCATTTCGCAGCCTACCGTGGTGTTCGTTTCCAAAAAGG
GGTTGCAAAAAATTTTGAACGTGCAAAAAAAGCTCCCAATCATCCAAAAAATTATTATCATGGATTCTAA
AACGGATTACCAGGGATTTCAGTCGATGTACACGTTCGTCACATCTCATCTACCTCCCGGTTTTAATGAA
TACGATTTTGTGCCAGAGTCCTTCGATAGGGACAAGACAATTGCACTGATCATGAACTCCTCTGGATCTA
CTGGTCTGCCTAAAGGTGTCGCTCTGCCTCATAGAACTGCCTGCGTGAGATTCTCGCATGCCAGAGATCC
TATTTTTGGCAATCAAATCATTCCGGATACTGCGATTTTAAGTGTTGTTCCATTCCATCACGGTTTTGGA
ATGTTTACTACACTCGGATATTTGATATGTGGATTTCGAGTCGTCTTAATGTATAGATTTGAAGAAGAGC
TGTTTCTGAGGAGCCTTCAGGATTACAAGATTCAAAGTGCGCTGCTGGTGCCAACCCTATTCTCCTTCTT
CGCCAAAAGCACTCTGATTGACAAATACGATTTATCTAATTTACACGAAATTGCTTCTGGTGGCGCTCCC
CTCTCTAAGGAAGTCGGGGAAGCGGTTGCCAAGAGGTTCCATCTGCCAGGTATCAGGCAAGGATATGGGC
TCACTGAGACTACATCAGCTATTCTGATTACACCCGAGGGGGATGATAAACCGGGCGCGGTCGGTAAAGT
TGTTCCATTTTTTGAAGCGAAGGTTGTGGATCTGGATACCGGGAAAACGCTGGGCGTTAATCAAAGAGGC
GAACTGTGTGTGAGAGGTCCTATGATTATGTCCGGTTATGTAAACAATCCGGAAGCGACCAACGCCTTGA
TTGACAAGGATGGATGGCTACATTCTGGAGACATAGCTTACTGGGACGAAGACGAACACTTCTTCATCGT
TGACCGCCTGAAGTCTCTGATTAAGTACAAAGGCTATCAGGTGGCTCCCGCTGAATTGGAATCCATCTTG
CTCCAACACCCCAACATCTTCGACGCAGGTGTCGCAGGTCTTCCCGACGATGACGCCGGTGAACTTCCCG
CCGCCGTTGTTGTTTTGGAGCACGGAAAGACGATGACGGAAAAAGAGATCGTGGATTACGTCGCCAGTCA
AGTAACAACCGCGAAAAAGTTGCGCGGAGGAGTTGTGTTTGTGGACGAAGTACCGAAAGGTCTTACCGGA
AAACTCGACGCAAGAAAAATCAGAGAGATCCTCATAAAGGCCAAGAAGGGCGGAAAGATCGCCGTGTAAT
TCTAGAGGATCTTTGTGAAGGAACCTTACTTCTGTGGTGTGACATAATTGGACAAACTACCTACAGAGAT
TTAAAGCTCTAAGGTAAATATAAAATTTTTAAGTGTATAATGTGTTAAACTACTGATTCTAATTGTTTGT
GTATTTTAGATTCCAACCTATGGAACTGATGAATGGGAGCAGTGGTGGAATGCCTTTAATGAGGAAAACC
TGTTTTGCTCAGAAGAAATGCCATCTAGTGATGATGAGGCTACTGCTGACTCTCAACATTCTACTCCTCC
AAAAAAGAAGAGAAAGGTAGAAGACCCCAAGGACTTTCCTTCAGAATTGCTAAGTTTTTTGAGTCATGCT
GTGTTTAGTAATAGAACTCTTGCTTGCTTTGCTATTTACACCACAAAGGAAAAAGCTGCACTGCTATACA
AGAAAATTATGGAAAAATATTTGATGTATAGTGCCTTGACTAGAGATCATAATCAGCCATACCACATTTG
TAGAGGTTTTACTTGCTTTAAAAAACCTCCCACACCTCCCCCTGAACCTGAAACATAAAATGAATGCAAT
TGTTGTTGTTAACTTGTTTATTGCAGCTTATAATGGTTACAAATAAAGCAATAGCATCACAAATTTCACA
AATAAAGCATTTTTTTCACTGCATTCTAGTTGTGGTTTGTCCAAACTCATCAATGTATCTTATCATGTCT
GGATCCACTAGAAGGCCTAATTCTAGTATGTATGTAAGTTAATAAAACCCATTTTTGCGGAAAGTAGATA
AAAAAAACATTTTTTTTTTTTACTGCACTGGATATCATTGAACTTATCTGATCAGTTTTAAATTTACTTC
GATCCAAGGGTATTTGATGTACCAGGTTCTTTCGATTACCTCTCACTCAAAATGACATTCCACTCAAAGT
CAGCGCTGTTTGCCTCCTTCTCTGTCCACAGAAATATCGCCGTCTCTTTCGCCGCTGCGTCCGCTATCTC
TTTCGCCACCGTTTGTAGCGTTACGTAGCGTCAATGTCCGCCTTCAGTTGCATTTTGTCAGCGGTTTCGT
GACGAAGCTCCAAGCGGTTTACGCCATCAATTAAACACAAAGTGCTGTGCCAAAACTCCTCTCGCTTCTT
ATTTTTGTTTGTTTTTTGAGTGATTGGGGTGGTGATTGGTTTTGGGTGGGTAAGCAGGGGAAAGTGTGAA
AAATCCCGGCAATGGGCCAAGAGGATCAGGAGCTATTAATTCGCGGAGGCAGCAAACACCCATCTGCCGA
GCATCTGAACAATGTGAGTAGTACATGTGCATACATCTTAAGTTCACTTGATCTATAGGAACTGCGATTG
CAACATCAAATTGTCTGCGGCGTGAGAACTGCGACCCACAAAAATCCCAAACCGCAATTGCACAAACAAA
TAGTGACACGAAACAGATTATTCTGGTAGCTGTTCTCGCTATATAAGACAATTTTTGAGATCATATCATG
ATCAAGACATCTAAAGGCATTCATTTTCGACTATATTCTTTTTTACAAAAAATATAACAACCAGATATTT
TAAGCTGATCCTAGATGCACAAAAAATAAATAAAAGTATAAACCTACTTCGTAGGATACTTCGGGGTACT
TTTTGTTCGGGGTTAGATGAGCATAACGCTTGTAGTTGATATTTGAGATCCCCTATCATTGCAGGGTGAC
AGCGGAGCGGCTTCGCAGAGCTGCATTAACCAGGGCTTCGGGCAGGCCAAAAACTACGGCACGCTCCGGC
CACCCAGTCCGCCGGAGGACTCCGGTTCAGGGAGCGGCCAACTAGCCGAGAACCTCACCTATGCCTGGCA
CAATATGGACATCTTTGGGGCGGTCAATCAGCCGGGCTCCGGATGGCGGCAGCTGGTCAACCGGACACGC
GGACTATTCTGCAACGAGCGACACATACCGGCGCCCAGGAAACATTTGCTCAAGAACGGTGAGTTTCTAT
TCGCAGTCGGCTGATCTGTGTGAAATCTTAATAAAGGGTCCAATTACCAATTTGAAACTCAGTTTGCGGC
GTGGCCTATCCGGGCGAACTTTTGGCCGTGATGGGCAGTTCCGGTGCCGGAAAGACGACCCTGCTGAATG
CCCTTGCCTTTCGATCGCCGCAGGGCATCCAAGTATCGCCATCCGGGATGCGACTGCTCAATGGCCAACC
TGTGGACGCCAAGGAGATGCAGGCCAGGTGCGCCTATGTCCAGCAGGATGACCTCTTTATCGGCTCCCTA
ACGGCCAGGGAACACCTGATTTTCCAAGCCATGGTGCGGATGCCACGACATCTGACCTATCGGCAGCGAG
TGGCCCGCGTGGATCAGGTGATCCAGGAGCTTTCGCTCAGCAAATGTCAGCACACGATCATCGGTGTGCC
CGGCAGGGTGAAAGGTCTGTCCGGCGGAGAAAGGAAGCGTCTGGCATTCGCCTCCGAGGCTCTAACCGAT
CCGCCGCTTCTGATCTGCGATGAGCCCACCTCCGGACTGGACTCCTTTACCGCCCACAGCGTCGTCCAGG
TGCTGAAGAAGCTGTCGCAGAAGGGCAAGACCGTCATCCTGACCATTCATCAGCCGTCTTCCGAGCTGTT
TGAGCTCTTTGACAAGATCCTTCTGATGGCCGAGGGCAGGGTAGCTTTCTTGGGCACTCCCAGCGAAGCC
GTCGACTTCTTTTCCTAGTGAGTTCGATGTGTTTATTAAGGGTATCTAGTATTACATAACATCTCAACTC
CTATCCAGCGTGGGTGCCCAGTGTCCTACCAACTACAATCCGGCGGACTTTTACGTACAGGTGTTGGCCG
TTGTGCCCGGACGGGAGATCGAGTCCCGTGATCGGATCGCCAAGATATGCGACAATTTTGCCATTAGCAA
AGTAGCCCGGGATATGGAGCAGTTGTTGGCCACCAAAAATCTGGAGAAGCCACTGGAGCAGCCGGAGAAT
GGGTACACCTACAAGGCCACCTGGTTCATGCAGTTCCGGGCGGTCCTGTGGCGATCCTGGCTGTCGGTGC
TCAAGGAACCACTCCTCGTAAAAGTGCGACTTATTCAGACAACGGTGAGTGGTTCCAGTGGAAACAAATG
ATATAACGCTTACAATTCTTGGAAACAAATTCGCTAGATTTTAGATAGAATTGCCTGATTCCACACCCTT
CTTAGTTTTTTTCAATGAGATGTATAGTTTATAGTTTTGCAGAAGATAAATAAATTTCATTTAACTCGCG
AATATTAATGAGATGCGAGTAACATTTTAATTTGCAGATGGTTGCCATCTTGATTGGCCTCATCTTTTTG
GGCCAACAACTCACGCAAGTGGGTGTGATGAATATCAACGGAGCCATCTTCCTCTTCCTGACCAACATGA
CCTTTCAAAACGTCTTTGCCACGATAAATGTAAGTCATGTTTAGAATACATTTGCATTTCAATAATTTAC
TAACTTTCTAATGAATCGATTCGATTTAGGTGTTCACCTCAGAGCTGCCAGTTTTTATGAGGGAGGCCCG
AAGTCGACTTTATCGCTGTGACACATACTTTCTGGGCAAAACGATTGCCGAATTGCCGCTTTTTCTCACA
GTGCCACTGGTCTTCACGGCGATTGCCTATCCGATGATCGGACTGCGGGCCGGAGTGCTGCACTTCTTCA
ACTGCCTGGCGCTGGTCACTCTGGTGGCCAATGTGTCAACGTCCTTCGGATATCTAATATCCTGCGCCAG
CTCCTCGACCTCGATGGCGCTGTCTGTGGGTCCGCCGGTTATCATACCATTCCTGCTCTTTGGCGGCTTC
TTCTTGAACTCGGGCTCGGTGCCAGTATACCTCAAATGGTTGTCGTACCTCTCATGGTTCCGTTACGCCA
ACGAGGGTCTGCTGATTAACCAATGGGCGGACGTGGAGCCGGGCGAAATTAGCTGCACATCGTCGAACAC
CACGTGCCCCAGTTCGGGCAAGGTCATCCTGGAGACGCTTAACTTCTCCGCCGCCGATCTGCCGCTGGAC
TACGTGGGTCTGGCCATTCTCATCGTGAGCTTCCGGGTGCTCGCATATCTGGCTCTAAGACTTCGGGCCC
GACGCAAGGAGTAGCCGACATATATCCGAAATAACTGCTTGTTTTTTTTTTTTACCATTATTACCATCGT
GTTTACTGTTTATTGCCCCCTCAAAAAGCTAATGTAATTATATTTGTGCCAATAAAAACAAGATATGACC
TATAGAATACAAGTATTTCCCCTTCGAACATCCCCACAAGTAGACTTTGGATTTGTCTTCTAACCAAAAG
ACTTACACACCTGCATACCTTACATCAAAAACTCGTTTATCGCTACATAAAACACCGGGATATATTTTTT
ATATACATACTTTTCAAATCGCGCGCCCTCTTCATAATTCACCTCCACCACACCACGTTTCGTAGTTGCT
CTTTCGCTGTCTCCCACCCGCTCTCCGCAACACATTCACCTTTTGTTCGACGACCTTGGAGCGACTGTCG
TTAGTTCCGCGCGATTCGGTTCGCTCAAATGGTTCCGAGTGGTTCATTTCGTCTCAATAGAAATTAGTAA
TAAATATTTGTATGTACAATTTATTTGCTCCAATATATTTGTATATATTTCCCTCACAGCTATATTTATT
CTAATTTAATATTATGACTTTTTAAGGTAATTTTTTGTGACCTGTTCGGAGTGATTAGCGTTACAATTTG
AACTGAAAGTGACATCCAGTGTTTGTTCCTTGTGTAGATGCATCTCAAAAAAATGGTGGGCATAATAGTG
TTGTTTATATATATCAAAAATAACAACTATAATAATAAGAATACATTTAATTTAGAAAATGCTTGGATTT
CACTGGAACTAGAATTAATTCGGCTGCTGCTCTAAACGACGCATTTCGTACTCCAAAGTACGAATTTTTT
CCCTCAAGCTCTTATTTTCATTAAACAATGAACAGGACCTAACGCACAGTCACGTTATTGTTTACATAAA
TGATTTTTTTTACTATTCAAACTTACTCTGTTTGTGTACTCCCACTGGTATAGCCTTCTTTTATCTTTTC
TGGTTCAGGCTCTATCACTTTACTAGGTACGGCATCTGCGTTGAGTCGCCTCCTTTTAAATGTCTGACCT
TTTGCAGGTGCAGCCTTCCACTGCGAATCATTAAAGTGGGTATCACAAATTTGGGAGTTTTCACCAAGGC
TGCACCCAAGGCTCTGCTCCCACAATTTTCTCTTAATAGCACACTTCGGCACGTGAATTAATTTTACTCC
AGTCACAGCTTTGCAGCAAAATTTGCAATATTTCATTTTTTTTTATTCCACGTAAGGGTTAATGTTTTCA
AAAAAAAATTCGTCCGCACACAACCTTTCCTCTCAACAAGCAAACGTGCACTGAATTTAAGTGTATACTT
CGGTAAGCTTCGGCTATCGACGGGACCACCTTATGTTATTTCATCATGGGCCAGACCCACGTAGTCCAGC
GGCAGATCGGCGGCGGAGAAGTTAAGCGTCTCCAGGATGACCTTGCCCGAACTGGGGCACGTGGTGTTCG
ACGATGTGCAGCTAATTTCGCCCGGCTCCACGTCCGCCCATTGGTTAATCAGCAGACCCTCGTTGGCGTA
ACGGAACCATGAGAGGTACGACAACCATTTGAGGTATACTGGCACCGAGCCCGAGTTCAAGAAGAAGGCG
TTTTTCCATAGGCTCCGCCCCCCTGACGAGCATCACAAAAATCGACGCTCAAGTCAGAGGTGGCGAAACC
CGACAGGACTATAAAGATACCAGGCGTTTCCCCCTGGAAGCTCCCTCGTGCGCTCTCCTGTTCCGACCCT
GCCGCTTACCGGATACCTGTCCGCCTTTCTCCCTTCGGGAAGCGTGGCGCTTTCTCATAGCTCACGCTGT
AGGTATCTCAGTTCGGTGTAGGTCGTTCGCTCCAAGCTGGGCTGTGTGCACGAACCCCCCGTTCAGCCCG
ACCGCTGCGCCTTATCCGGTAACTATCGTCTTGAGTCCAACCCGGTAAGACACGACTTATCGCCACTGGC
AGCAGCCACTGGTAACAGGATTAGCAGAGCGAGGTATGTAGGCGGTGCTACAGAGTTCTTGAAGTGGTGG
CCTAACTACGGCTACACTAGAAGAACAGTATTTGGTATCTGCGCTCTGCTGAAGCCAGTTACCTTCGGAA
AAAGAGTTGGTAGCTCTTGATCCGGCAAACAAACCACCGCTGGTAGCGGTGGTTTTTTTGTTTGCAAGCA
GCAGATTACGCGCAGAAAAAAAGGATCTCAAGAAGATCCTTTGATCTTTTCTACGGGGTCTGACGCTCAG
TGGAACGAAAACTCACGTTAAGGGATTTTGGTCATGAGATTATCAAAAAGGATCTTCACCTAGATCCTTT
TAAATTAAAAATGAAGTTTTAAATCAATCTAAAGTATATATGAGTAAACTTGGTCTGACAGTTACCAATG
CTTAATCAGTGAGGCACCTATCTCAGCGATCTGTCTATTTCGTTCATCCATAGTTGCCTGACTCCCCGTC
GTGTAGATAACTACGATACGGGAGGGCTTACCATCTGGCCCCAGTGCTGCAATGATACCGCGAGACCCAC
GCTCACCGGCTCCAGATTTATCAGCAATAAACCAGCCAGCCGGAAGGGCCGAGCGCAGAAGTGGTCCTGC
AACTTTATCCGCCTCCATCCAGTCTATTAATTGTTGCCGGGAAGCTAGAGTAAGTAGTTCGCCAGTTAAT
AGTTTGCGCAACGTTGTTGCCATTGCTACAGGCATCGTGGTGTCACGCTCGTCGTTTGGTATGGCTTCAT
TCAGCTCCGGTTCCCAACGATCAAGGCGAGTTACATGATCCCCCATGTTGTGCAAAAAAGCGGTTAGCTC
CTTCGGTCCTCCGATCGTTGTCAGAAGTAAGTTGGCCGCAGTGTTATCACTCATGGTTATGGCAGCACTG
CATAATTCTCTTACTGTCATGCCATCCGTAAGATGCTTTTCTGTGACTGGTGAGTACTCAACCAAGTCAT
TCTGAGAATAGTGTATGCGGCGACCGAGTTGCTCTTGCCCGGCGTCAATACGGGATAATACCGCGCCACA
TAGCAGAACTTTAAAAGTGCTCATCATTGGAAAACGTTCTTCGGGGCGAAAACTCTCAAGGATCTTACCG
CTGTTGAGATCCAGTTCGATGTAACCCACTCGTGCACCCAACTGATCTTCAGCATCTTTTACTTTCACCA
GCGTTTCTGGGTGAGCAAAAACAGGAAGGCAAAATGCCGCAAAAAAGGGAATAAGGGCGACACGGAAATG
TTGAATACTCATACTCTTCCTTTTTCAATATTATTGAAGCATTTATCAGGGTTATTGTCTCATGAGCGGA
TACATATTTGAATGTATTTAGAAAAATAAACAAATAGGGGTTCCGCGCACATTTCCCCGAAAAGTGCCAC
CTGACGTCTAAGAAACCATTATTATCATGACATTAACCTATAAAAATAGGCGTATCACGAGGCCCTTTCG
TCTCGCGCGTTTCGGTGATGACGGTGAAAACCTCTGACACATGCAGCTCCCGGAGACGGTCACAGCTTGT
CTGTAAGCGGATGCCGGGAGCAGACAAGCCCGTCAGGGCGCGTCAGCGGGTGTTGGCGGGTGTCGGGGCT
GGCTTAACTATGCGGCATCAGAGCAGATTGTACTGAGAGTGCACCATATGCGGTGTGAAATACCGCACCG
AATCGCGCGGAACTAACGACAGTCGCTCCAAGGTCGTCGAACAAAAGGTGAATGTGTTGCGGAGAGCGGG
TGGGAGACAGCGAAAGAGCAACTACGAAACGTGGTGTGGTGGAGGTGAATTATGAAGAGGGCGCGCGATT
TGAAAAGTATGTATATAAAAAATATATCCCGGTGTTTTATGTAGCGATAAACGAGTTTTTGATGTAAGGT
ATGCAGGTGTGTAAGTCTTTTGGTTAGAAGACAAATCCAAAGTCTACTTGTGGGGATGTTCGAAGGGGAA
ATACTTGTATTCTATAGGTCATATCTTGTTTTTATTGGCACAAATATAATTACATTAGCTTTTTGAGGGG
GCAATAAACAGTAAACACGATGGTAATAATGGTAAAAAAAAAAAACAAGCAGTTATTTCGGATATATGTC
GGCTACTCCTTGCGTCGGGCCCGAAGTCTTAGAGCCAGATATGCGAGCACCCGGAAGCTCACGATGAGAA
TGGCCAGACCATGATGAAATAACATAAGGTGGTCCCGTCGGCAAGAGACATCCACTTAACGTATGCTTGC
AATAAGTGCGAGTGAAAGGAATAGTATTCTGAGTGTCGTATTGAGTCTGAGTGAGACAGCGATATGATTG
TTGATTAACCCTTAGCATGTCCGTGGGGTTTGAATTAACTCATAATATTAATTAGACGAAATTATTTTTA
AAGTTTTATTTTTAATAATTTGCGAGTACGCAAAGCTTGGCTGCATCCAACGCGTTGGGAGCTCTCCGGA
TCCAAGCTTGCATGCCTGCAGGAACCACTCAGAGTGCCTGCGTGTGTGTGTGTGTGCGTGTGAGTCCGCT
TGTGTATCTGTGAGAGTGAGTGCGAGTACGAGTATCTTTGTATCTGCTGGTTCGCCTGGGCTGTCTGTCA
CTTCTCAGAAATCGGTCTAAATTAGAAAATGCGTCTCTGGGAATTTCGTATCGCTCTTTTGGGCCCACGG
AGCTCAGCGAACAACATATATAAAAAAATATACATATATATGTATATTGTCAGTATATATTGTAGCCATT
CCCCTTACGTCCAGTTCGCGGAATATTGCGCCTTTCCCTAATAAATTTATCAATGGCATTTGCAAATATT
ATATAGCAAACAGGGCAACTATTTATTTTGCTTAGTAATTTATGCAAACAGCGAGCGGTTCAGGGAATTC
KKYARCAGATMCAAGCTTGCATGCCTGCAGGAACCACTCAGAGTGCCTGCGTGTGTGTGTGTGTGCGTGT
GAGTCCGCTTGTGTATCTGTGAGAGTGAGTGCGAGTACGAGTATCTTTGTATCTGCTGGTTCGCCTGGGC
TGTCTGTCACTTCTCAGAAATCGGTCTAAATTAGAAAATGCGTCTCTGGGAATTTCGTATCGCTCTTTTG
GGCCCACGGAGCTCAGCGAACAACATATATAAAAAAATATACATATATATGTATATTGTCAGTATATATT
GTAGCCATTCCCCTTACGTCCAGTTCGCGGAATATTGCGCCTTTCCCTAATAAATTTATCAATGGCATTT
GCAAATATTATATAGCAAACAGGGCAACTATTTATTTTGCTTAGTAATTTATGCAAACAGCGAGCGGTTC
AGGGAATTCTGCAGGAACCACTCAGAGTGCCTGCGTGTGTGTGTGTGTGTGCGTGTGAGTCCGCTTGTGT
ATCTGTGAGAGTGAGTGCGAGTACGAGTATCTTTGTGTCTGCTGGTTCGCCTGGGCTGTCTGTCACTTCT
CAGAAACCGGTCTAAATTAGAAAATGCGTTTCTGGGAATTTCGTATCGCTCTTTTGGGCCCACGGAGCTC
AGCGAACAACATATATAAAAAAATATACATATATATGTATATTGTCAGTATATATTGTAGCCATTCCCCT
TACGTCCAGTTCGCGGAATATTGCGCCTTTCCCTAATAAATTTATCAATGGCATTTGCAAATATTATATA
GCAAACAGGGCAACTATTTATTTTGCTTAGTAATTTATGCAAACAGCGAGCGGTTCAGGGAATTCGTTAA
CAGATCTGCGGCCGCGAACCACTCAGAGTGCCTGCGTTGGAATTCGAACCACTCAGAGTGCCTGCGTGTG
TGTGTGTGTGTGCGTGTGAGTCCGCTTGTGTATCTGTGAGAGTGAGTGCGAGTACGAGTATCTTTGTGTC
TGCTGGTTCGCCTGGGCTGTCTGTCACTTCTCAGAAACCGGTCTAAATTAGAAAATGCGTTTCTGGGAAT
TTCGTATCGCTCTTTTGGGCCCACGGAGCTCAGCGAACAACATATATAAAAAAATATACATATATATGTA
TATTGTCAGTATATATTGTAGCCATTCCCCTTACGTCCAGTTCGCGGAATATTGCGCCTTTCCCTAATAA
ATTTATCAATGGCATTTGCAAATATTATATAGCAAACAGGGCAACTATTTATTTTGCTTAGTAATTTATG
CAAACAGCGAGCGGTTCAGGGAATTGCGGCCGCAGCGGAGACTCTAGCGAGCG
