>Addgene plasmid #37393 | 10XSTAT92E–luciferase | addgene partial sequence | sequence record 49474 | pUAST-5 5'-CTGCAACTAAAATCTGCCAAGAAG-3'
GGAAGACGCCAAAAACATAAAGAAAGGCCCGGCGCCATTCTATCCGCTGGAAGATGGAACCGCTGGAGAG
CAACTGCATAAGGCTATGAAGAGATACGCCCTGGTTCCTGGAACAATTGCTTTTACAGATGCACATATCG
AGGTGGACATCACTTACGCTGAGTACTTCGAAATGTCCGTTCGGTTGGCAGAAGCTATGAAACGATATGG
GCTGAATACAAATCACAGAATCGTCGTATGCAGTGAAAACTCTCTTCAATTCTTTATGCCGGTGTTGGGC
GCGTTATTTATCGGAGTTGCAGTTGCGCCCGCGAACGACATTTATAATGAACGTGAATTGCTCAACAGTA
TGGGCATTTCGCAGCCTACCGTGGTGTTCGTTTCCAAAAAGGGGTTGCAAAAAATTTTGAACGTGCAAAA
AAAGCTCCCAATCATCCAAAAAATTATTATCATGGATTCTAAAACGGATTACCAGGGATTTCAGTCGATG
TACACGTTCGTCACATCTCATCTACCTCCCGGTTTTAATGAATACGATTTTGTGCCAGAGTCCTTCGATA
GGGACAAGACAATTGCACTGATCATGAACTCCTCTGGATCTACTGGTCTGCCTAAAGGTGTCGCTCTGCC
TCATAGAACTGCCTGCGTGAGATTCTCGCATGCCAGAGATCCTATTTTTGGCAATCAAATCATTCCGGAT
ACTGCGATTTTAAGTGTTGT
