>Addgene plasmid #37393 | 10XSTAT92E–luciferase | addgene partial sequence | sequence record 50508 | LucNRev 5'-CCTTATGCAGTTGCTCTCC-3'
GGCGCCGGGCCTTTCTTTATGTTTTTGGCGTCTTCCATGGTGGCTTTACCAACAGTACCGGAATGCCAAG
CTTACTTAGATCGCAGATCTCGAGAATTCCCTATTCAGAGTTCTCTTCTTGTATTCAATAATTACTTCTT
GGCAGATTTCAGTAGTTGCAGTTGATTTACTTGGTTGCTGGTTACTTTTAATTGATTCACTTTAACTTGC
ACTTTACTGCAGATTGTTTAGCTTGTTCAGCTGCGCTTGTTTATTTGCTTAGCTTTCGCTTAGCGACGTG
TTCACTTTGCTTGTTTGAATTGAATTGTCGCTCCGTAGACGAAGCGCCTCTATTTATACTCCGGCGCTCG
CTAGAGTCTCCGCTGCGGCCGCAATTCCCTGAACCGCTCGCTGTTTGCATAAATTACTAAGCAAAATAAA
TAGTTGCCCTGTTTGCTATATAATATTTGCAAATGCCATTGATAAATTTATTAGGGAAAGGCGCAATATT
CCGCGAACTGGACGTAAGGGGAATGGCTACAATATATACTGACAATATACATATATATGTATATTTTTTT
ATATATGTTGTTCGCTGAGCTCCGTGGGCCCAAAAGAGCGATACGAAATTCCCAGAAACGCATTTTCTAA
TTTAGACCGGTTTCTGAGAAGTGACAGACAGCCCAGGCGAACCAGCAGACACAAAGATACTCGTACTCGC
ACTCACTCTCACAGATACACAAGCGGACTCACACGCACACACACACACACACGCAGGCACTCTGAGTGGT
TCGAATTCCAACGCAGGCACTCTGAGTGGTTCGCGGCCGCAGATCTGTTAACGAATTCCCTGAACCGCTC
GCTGTTTGCATAAATTACTAAGCAAAATAAATAGTTGCC
